Addgene plasmid #113654: pJ23119-sgRNA
Purpose: sgRNA targeting unit plasmid. The sgRNA targeting unit plasmids contain connector ConLS, ConR1, and one sgRNA transcriptional unit.
Depositing lab: Jeffrey Barrick. Depositing organization: University of Texas at Austin. Publication: Synthetic Genome Defenses against Selfish DNA Elements Stabilize Engineered Bacteria against Evolutionary Failure. Geng P, Leonard SP, Mishler DM, Barrick JE. ACS Synth Biol. 2019 Mar 15;8(3):521-531. doi: 10.1021/acssynbio.8b00426. Epub 2019 Feb 15. PubMed 30703321.
Backbone
  Vector backbone: pYTK095
  Backbone size w/o insert (bp): 2906
  Vector type: Bacterial Expression, CRISPR
Growth in bacteria
  Bacterial resistance: Ampicillin, 100 μg/mL
  Growth temperature: 37°C
  Growth strain: DH5alpha
  Copy number: High Copy
Gene/Insert
  Gene/Insert name: promoter J23119 and sgRNA
  gRNA/shRNA sequence: GTTTTAGAGCTAGAAATAGCAAGTTAAAATAAGGCTAGTCCGTTATCAACTTGAAAAAGTGGCACCGAGTCGGTGCTTTTTTT
  Promoter: J23119
  Cloning method: Gateway Cloning
  Sequencing primers: 5′ unknown
Terms and licenses: Academic/Nonprofit Terms; Industry Terms: Not Available to Industry
Depositor comments: Please visit https://www.biorxiv.org/content/early/2018/09/16/419283 for bioRxiv preprint.
How to cite: pJ23119-sgRNA was a gift from Jeffrey Barrick (Addgene plasmid # 113654 ; http://n2t.net/addgene:113654 ; RRID:Addgene_113654)
