[The description below was written by a language model from this plasmid's Addgene catalogue record and pLannotate feature annotations shown in this document.]
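Description:
pJ23119-sgRNA is a small, high-copy bacterial CRISPR plasmid built on the pYTK095 backbone, an ampicillin-resistant cassette-level vector from a modular hierarchical assembly toolkit. It is propagated in E. coli through a ColE1/pUC-type origin of replication and selected through the β-lactamase gene (AmpR) driven by its own bla promoter. Both available full sequences (the depositor's and the repository's sequencing result) are about 2.6 kb, differ by only a few nucleotides, and give identical annotations.

The payload is a single sgRNA transcriptional unit. The strong constitutive synthetic promoter J23119, in the variant that ends in an SpeI site, lies upstream of the Streptococcus pyogenes Cas9 guide RNA scaffold. A gap of about 20 nt separates the promoter from the scaffold, which is the position a spacer would occupy. However, the guide sequence listed in the record corresponds only to the scaffold and its terminal T-stretch, so the record does not state a specific genomic target.

According to the catalogue entry, the unit is flanked by the assembly connectors ConLS and ConR1. These are not annotated by name in the feature tables. In toolkit-style assembly, connectors of this kind define the position of a transcriptional unit when several units are joined into a multigene plasmid. The short hits labelled RSF ori, bom and MCS are only fragments of a few dozen bases and are unlikely to be functional elements. The cloning method is recorded as Gateway, although no att sites are annotated.

The plasmid serves as an sgRNA targeting unit for building bacterial CRISPR constructs. The associated work used such constructs as synthetic genome defences against selfish DNA elements, with the aim of stabilising engineered bacteria against evolutionary failure.
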