Features (pLannotate 1.2.2; 8 found; start..end, strand, type, name):
    193..218     +  rep_origin     RSF ori (fragment): Plasmids containing the RSF 1030 origin of replication can be propagated in E. coli cells that contain additional plasmids with compatible origins.
    223..276     -  misc_feature   bom (fragment): basis of mobility region from pBR322
    285..319     +  promoter       J23119(SpeI) promoter: bacterial promoter (Registry of Standard Biological Parts BBa J23119) modified to end with an SpeI site
    340..415     +  misc_RNA       gRNA scaffold: guide RNA scaffold for the Streptococcus pyogenes CRISPR/Cas9 system
    428..446     +  misc_feature   MCS (fragment): pUC18/19 multiple cloning site
    874..1734    -  CDS            AmpR: β-lactamase; bla; confers resistance to ampicillin, carbenicillin, and related antibiotics
   1735..1839    -  promoter       AmpR promoter: bla
   1942..2530    +  rep_origin     ori: high-copy-number ColE1/pMB1/pBR322/pUC origin of replication
>Addgene plasmid #113654 | pJ23119-sgRNA | depositor full sequence | sequence record 214550 | Full Sequence
GAATTCGCATCTAGATGGTAGAGCCACAAACAGCCGGTACAAGCAACGATCTCCAGGACCATCTGAATCA
TGCGCGGATGACACGAACTCACGACGGCGATCACAGACATTAACCCACAGTACAGACACTGCGACAACGT
GGCAATTCGTCGCAATACCGTCTCACTGAACTGGCCGATAATTGCAGACGAACGAGTCAGTGAGCGAGGA
AGCGGAAGAGCGCCTGATGCGGTATTTTCTCCTTACGCATCTGTGCGGTATTTCACACCGCATATGCTGG
ATCCTTGACAGCTAGCTCAGTCCTAGGTATAATACTAGTAGTGTAATTCGGGGCAGAATGTTTTAGAGCT
AGAAATAGCAAGTTAAAATAAGGCTAGTCCGTTATCAACTTGAAAAAGTGGCACCGAGTCGGTGCTTTTT
TTGAATTCTCTAGAGTCGACCTGCAGAAGCTTAGATCTATTACCCTGTTATCCCTACTCGAGTTCATGTG
CAGCTCCATCAGCATCCGTAATCGTTAATCCGCAAATAACGTAAAAACCCGCTTCGGCGGGTTTTTTTAT
GGGGGGAGTTTAGGGAAAGAGCATTTGTCAGCTGGCTGCCAATGAGACGACGGGGTCATCACGGCTCATC
ATGCGCCAAACAAATGTGTGCAATACACGCTCGGATGACTGCATGATGACCGCACTGACTGGGGACAGCA
GATCCACCTAAGCCTGTGAGAGAAGCAGACACCCGACAGATCAAGGCAGTTAACTAGTGCACTGCAGTAC
AGCGGCCGCGATTATCAAAAAGGATCTTCACCTAGATCCTTTTAAATTAAAAATGAAGTTTTAAATCAAT
CTAAAGTATATATGAGTAAACTTGGTCTGACAGTTACCAATGCTTAATCAGTGAGGCACCTATCTCAGCG
ATCTGTCTATTTCGTTCATCCATAGTTGCCTGACTCCCCGTCGTGTAGATAACTACGATACGGGAGGGCT
TACCATCTGGCCCCAGTGCTGCAATGATACCGCGGGACCCACGCTCACCGGCTCCAGATTTATCAGCAAT
AAACCAGCCAGCCGGAAGGGCCGAGCGCAGAAGTGGTCCTGCAACTTTATCCGCCTCCATCCAGTCTATT
AATTGTTGCCGGGAAGCTAGAGTAAGTAGTTCGCCAGTTAATAGTTTGCGCAACGTTGTTGCCATTGCTA
CAGGCATCGTGGTGTCACGCTCGTCGTTTGGTATGGCTTCATTCAGCTCCGGTTCCCAACGATCAAGGCG
AGTTACATGATCCCCCATGTTGTGCAAAAAAGCGGTTAGCTCCTTCGGTCCTCCGATCGTTGTCAGAAGT
AAGTTGGCCGCAGTGTTATCACTCATGGTTATGGCAGCACTGCATAATTCTCTTACTGTCATGCCATCCG
TAAGATGCTTTTCTGTGACTGGTGAGTACTCAACCAAGTCATTCTGAGAATAGTGTATGCGGCGACCGAG
TTGCTCTTGCCCGGCGTCAATACGGGATAATACCGCGCCACATAGCAGAACTTTAAAAGTGCTCATCATT
GGAAAACGTTCTTCGGGGCGAAAACTCTCAAGGATCTTACCGCTGTTGAGATCCAGTTCGATGTAACCCA
CTCGTGCACCCAACTGATCTTCAGCATCTTTTACTTTCACCAGCGTTTCTGGGTGAGCAAAAACAGGAAG
GCAAAATGCCGCAAAAAAGGGAATAAGGGCGACACGGAAATGTTGAATACTCATACTCTTCCTTTTTCAA
TATTATTGAAGCATTTATCAGGGTTATTGTCTCATGAGCGGATACATATTTGAATGTATTTAGAAAAATA
AACAAATAGGGGTTCCGCGCACATTTCCCCGAAAAGTGCCACCTGTCATGACCAAAATCCCTTAACGTGA
GTTTTCGTTCCACTGAGCGTCAGACCCCGTAGAAAAGATCAAAGGATCTTCTTGAGATCCTTTTTTTCTG
CGCGTAATCTGCTGCTTGCAAACAAAAAAACCACCGCTACCAGCGGTGGTTTGTTTGCCGGATCAAGAGC
TACCAACTCTTTTTCCGAAGGTAACTGGCTTCAGCAGAGCGCAGATACCAAATACTGTTCTTCTAGTGTA
GCCGTAGTTAGGCCACCACTTCAAGAACTCTGTAGCACCGCCTACATACCTCGCTCTGCTAATCCTGTTA
CCAGTGGCTGCTGCCAGTGGCGATAAGTCGTGTCTTACCGGGTTGGACTCAAGACGATAGTTACCGGATA
AGGCGCAGCGGTCGGGCTGAACGGGGGGTTCGTGCACACAGCCCAGCTTGGAGCGAACGACCTACACCGA
ACTGAGATACCTACAGCGTGAGCTATGAGAAAGCGCCACGCTTCCCGAAGGGAGAAAGGCGGACAGGTAT
CCGGTAAGCGGCAGGGTCGGAACAGGAGAGCGCACGAGGGAGCTTCCAGGGGGAAACGCCTGGTATCTTT
ATAGTCCTGTCGGGTTTCGCCACCTCTGACTTGAGCGTCGATTTTTGTGATGCTCGTCAGGGGGGCGGAG
CCTATGGAAAAACGCCAGCAACGCGGCCTTTTTACGGTTCCTGGCCTTTTGCTGGCCTTTTGCTCACATG
TTCTTTCCTGCGTTATCCCCTGATTCTGTGGATAACCGTGCGGCCGCCCCT
