Features (pLannotate 1.2.2; 8 found; start..end, strand, type, name):
    193..218     +  rep_origin     RSF ori (fragment): Plasmids containing the RSF 1030 origin of replication can be propagated in E. coli cells that contain additional plasmids with compatible origins.
    223..276     -  misc_feature   bom (fragment): basis of mobility region from pBR322
    285..319     +  promoter       J23119(SpeI) promoter: bacterial promoter (Registry of Standard Biological Parts BBa J23119) modified to end with an SpeI site
    340..415     +  misc_RNA       gRNA scaffold: guide RNA scaffold for the Streptococcus pyogenes CRISPR/Cas9 system
    428..446     +  misc_feature   MCS (fragment): pUC18/19 multiple cloning site
    870..1730    -  CDS            AmpR: β-lactamase; bla; confers resistance to ampicillin, carbenicillin, and related antibiotics
   1731..1835    -  promoter       AmpR promoter: bla
   1938..2526    +  rep_origin     ori: high-copy-number ColE1/pMB1/pBR322/pUC origin of replication
>Addgene plasmid #113654 | pJ23119-sgRNA | addgene full sequence | sequence record 217170 | Addgene NGS Result
GAATTCGCATCTAGATGGTAGAGCCACAAACAGCCGGTACAAGCAACGATCTCCAGGACCATCTGAATCA
TGCGCGGATGACACGAACTCACGACGGCGATCACAGACATTAACCCACAGTACAGACACTGCGACAACGT
GGCAATTCGTCGCAATACCGTCTCACTGAACTGGCCGATAATTGCAGACGAACGAGTCAGTGAGCGAGGA
AGCGGAAGAGCGCCTGATGCGGTATTTTCTCCTTACGCATCTGTGCGGTATTTCACACCGCATATGCTGG
ATCCTTGACAGCTAGCTCAGTCCTAGGTATAATACTAGTAGTGTAATTCGGGGCAGAATGTTTTAGAGCT
AGAAATAGCAAGTTAAAATAAGGCTAGTCCGTTATCAACTTGAAAAAGTGGCACCGAGTCGGTGCTTTTT
TTGAATTCTCTAGAGTCGACCTGCAGAAGCTTAGATCTATTACCCTGTTATCCCTACTCGAGTTCATGTG
CAGCTCCATCAGCATCCGTAATCGTTAATCCGCAAATAACGTAAAAACCCGCTTCGGCGGGTTTTTTTAT
GGGGGGAGTTTAGGGAAAGAGCATTTGTCAGCTGCCAATGAGACGACGGGGTCATCACGGCTCATCATGC
GCCAAACAAATGTGTGCAATACACGCTCGGATGACTGCATGATGACCGCACTGACTGGGGACAGCAGATC
CACCTAAGCCTGTGAGAGAAGCAGACACCCGACAGATCAAGGCAGTTAACTAGTGCACTGCAGTACAGCG
GCCGCGATTATCAAAAAGGATCTTCACCTAGATCCTTTTAAATTAAAAATGAAGTTTTAAATCAATCTAA
AGTATATATGAGTAAACTTGGTCTGACAGTTACCAATGCTTAATCAGTGAGGCACCTATCTCAGCGATCT
GTCTATTTCGTTCATCCATAGTTGCCTGACTCCCCGTCGTGTAGATAACTACGATACGGGAGGGCTTACC
ATCTGGCCCCAGTGCTGCAATGATACCGCGGGACCCACGCTCACCGGCTCCAGATTTATCAGCAATAAAC
CAGCCAGCCGGAAGGGCCGAGCGCAGAAGTGGTCCTGCAACTTTATCCGCCTCCATCCAGTCTATTAATT
GTTGCCGGGAAGCTAGAGTAAGTAGTTCGCCAGTTAATAGTTTGCGCAACGTTGTTGCCATTGCTACAGG
CATCGTGGTGTCACGCTCGTCGTTTGGTATGGCTTCATTCAGCTCCGGTTCCCAACGATCAAGGCGAGTT
ACATGATCCCCCATGTTGTGCAAAAAAGCGGTTAGCTCCTTCGGTCCTCCGATCGTTGTCAGAAGTAAGT
TGGCCGCAGTGTTATCACTCATGGTTATGGCAGCACTGCATAATTCTCTTACTGTCATGCCATCCGTAAG
ATGCTTTTCTGTGACTGGTGAGTACTCAACCAAGTCATTCTGAGAATAGTGTATGCGGCGACCGAGTTGC
TCTTGCCCGGCGTCAATACGGGATAATACCGCGCCACATAGCAGAACTTTAAAAGTGCTCATCATTGGAA
AACGTTCTTCGGGGCGAAAACTCTCAAGGATCTTACCGCTGTTGAGATCCAGTTCGATGTAACCCACTCG
TGCACCCAACTGATCTTCAGCATCTTTTACTTTCACCAGCGTTTCTGGGTGAGCAAAAACAGGAAGGCAA
AATGCCGCAAAAAAGGGAATAAGGGCGACACGGAAATGTTGAATACTCATACTCTTCCTTTTTCAATATT
ATTGAAGCATTTATCAGGGTTATTGTCTCATGAGCGGATACATATTTGAATGTATTTAGAAAAATAAACA
AATAGGGGTTCCGCGCACATTTCCCCGAAAAGTGCCACCTGTCATGACCAAAATCCCTTAACGTGAGTTT
TCGTTCCACTGAGCGTCAGACCCCGTAGAAAAGATCAAAGGATCTTCTTGAGATCCTTTTTTTCTGCGCG
TAATCTGCTGCTTGCAAACAAAAAAACCACCGCTACCAGCGGTGGTTTGTTTGCCGGATCAAGAGCTACC
AACTCTTTTTCCGAAGGTAACTGGCTTCAGCAGAGCGCAGATACCAAATACTGTCCTTCTAGTGTAGCCG
TAGTTAGGCCACCACTTCAAGAACTCTGTAGCACCGCCTACATACCTCGCTCTGCTAATCCTGTTACCAG
TGGCTGCTGCCAGTGGCGATAAGTCGTGTCTTACCGGGTTGGACTCAAGACGATAGTTACCGGATAAGGC
GCAGCGGTCGGGCTGAACGGGGGGTTCGTGCACACAGCCCAGCTTGGAGCGAACGACCTACACCGAACTG
AGATACCTACAGCGTGAGCTATGAGAAAGCGCCACGCTTCCCGAAGGGAGAAAGGCGGACAGGTATCCGG
TAAGCGGCAGGGTCGGAACAGGAGAGCGCACGAGGGAGCTTCCAGGGGGAAACGCCTGGTATCTTTATAG
TCCTGTCGGGTTTCGTCACCTCTGACTTGAGCGTCGATTTTTGTGATGCTCGTCAGGGGGGCGGAGCCTA
TGGAAAAACGCCAGCAACGCGGCCTTTTTACGGTTCCTGGCCTTTTGCTGGCCTTTTGCTCACATGTTCT
TTCCTGCGTTATCCCCTGATTCTGTGGATAACCGTGCGGCCGCCCCT
