>Addgene plasmid #113654 | pJ23119-sgRNA | depositor partial sequence | sequence record 214551 | Promoter pj23119
AGTCAGTGAGCGAGGAAGCGGAAGAGCGCCTGATGCGGTATTTTCTCCTTACGCATCTGTGCGGTATTTC
ACACCGCATATGCTGGATCCTTGACAGCTAGCTCAGTCCTAGGTATAATACTAGT
